Addgene plasmid #192148: pLY005SB_pAAV-U6sg(BbsI)-EFS-SB100X
Purpose: (Empty Backbone) T cell CRISPR AAV vector
Depositing lab: Sidi Chen. Depositing organization: Yale University. Publication: Systematic Immunotherapy Target Discovery Using Genome-Scale In Vivo CRISPR Screens in CD8 T Cells. Dong MB, Wang G, Chow RD, Ye L, Zhu L, Dai X, Park JJ, Kim HR, Errami Y, Guzman CD, Zhou X, Chen KY, Renauer PA, Du Y, Shen J, Lam SZ, Zhou JJ, Lannin DR, Herbst RS, Chen S. Cell. 2019 Aug 22;178(5):1189-1204.e23. doi: 10.1016/j.cell.2019.07.044. PubMed 31442407.
Backbone
  Vector backbone: pAAV
  Vector type: Mammalian Expression, AAV
Growth in bacteria
  Bacterial resistance: Ampicillin, 100 μg/mL
  Growth temperature: 37°C
  Growth strain: NEB Stable
  Copy number: High Copy
Gene/Insert
  Gene/Insert name: None
  Mutation: NA
Terms and licenses: Academic/Nonprofit Terms; Industry Terms: Not Available to Industry
How to cite: pLY005SB_pAAV-U6sg(BbsI)-EFS-SB100X was a gift from Sidi Chen (Addgene plasmid # 192148 ; http://n2t.net/addgene:192148 ; RRID:Addgene_192148)
