[The description below was written by a language model from this plasmid's Addgene catalogue record and pLannotate feature annotations shown in this document.]
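Description:
pLY005SB_pAAV-U6sg(BbsI)-EFS-SB100X is an empty-backbone AAV transfer plasmid for mammalian expression, catalogued as a T cell CRISPR AAV vector. It is built on a pAAV backbone of about 5.2 kb and is maintained in bacteria through a high-copy ColE1/pUC-type origin with ampicillin selection (AmpR under its own bla promoter). An f1 phage origin is also present. The annotated bom and rop pieces are only short backbone remnants. The payload is flanked by AAV2 inverted terminal repeats, which allow the intervening DNA to be packaged into recombinant AAV particles. One ITR is annotated in full, while the other is detected only as two short fragments. The recombination-limiting growth strain in the record fits the known instability of such repeats.

Between the ITRs sit two expression units. A human U6 RNA polymerase III promoter drives a Streptococcus pyogenes Cas9 guide RNA scaffold. The name indicates a BbsI cloning site between promoter and scaffold for inserting a spacer or guide library, and no guide is present. Downstream, the EF-1α core (EFS) promoter drives SB100X, a hyperactive Sleeping Beauty transposase, terminated by a short synthetic poly(A) signal. A tiny match to SV40 small t antigen between the cassettes is probably incidental.

The vector encodes no Cas9, so editing would require nuclease supplied separately. The feature table also annotates no Sleeping Beauty transposon repeats, leaving unannotated stretches inside each ITR, so the record does not show what the transposase is meant to mobilise. The associated work concerns CRISPR screening for immunotherapy targets in CD8 T cells.
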