Features (pLannotate 1.2.2; 16 found; start..end, strand, type, name):
     12..39      +  repeat_region  AAV2 ITR (fragment): inverted terminal repeat of adeno-associated virus serotype 2 inverted
     68..95      +  repeat_region  AAV2 ITR (fragment): inverted terminal repeat of adeno-associated virus serotype 2 inverted
    449..689     +  promoter       U6 promoter: RNA polymerase III promoter for human U6 snRNA
    716..791     +  misc_RNA       gRNA scaffold: guide RNA scaffold for the Streptococcus pyogenes CRISPR/Cas9 system
    825..843     +  CDS            small t antigen (fragment): SV40 (simian virus 40) small t antigen
    869..1080    +  promoter       EF-1α core promoter: core promoter for human elongation factor EF-1α
   1088..2110    +  CDS            SB100X: hyperactive variant of the Sleeping Beauty transposase (Mátés et al., 2009)
   2127..2175    +  polyA_signal   poly(A) signal: synthetic polyadenylation signal
   2448..2588    +  repeat_region  AAV2 ITR: inverted terminal repeat of adeno-associated virus serotype 2 inverted
   2593..2644    -  misc_feature   bom (fragment): basis of mobility region from pBR322
   2663..3118    +  rep_origin     f1 ori (sequence partly withheld): f1 bacteriophage origin of replication; arrow indicates direction of (+) strand synthesis
   3119..3168    -  misc_feature   bom (fragment): basis of mobility region from pBR322
   3270..3305    -  CDS            rop (fragment): Rop protein, which maintains plasmids at low copy number; rop
   3400..3504    +  promoter       AmpR promoter: bla
   3505..4365    +  CDS            AmpR: β-lactamase; bla; confers resistance to ampicillin, carbenicillin, and related antibiotics
   4536..5124    +  rep_origin     ori: high-copy-number ColE1/pMB1/pBR322/pUC origin of replication
>Addgene plasmid #192148 | pLY005SB_pAAV-U6sg(BbsI)-EFS-SB100X | addgene full sequence | sequence record 375247 | Addgene NGS Result
CCTGCAGGCAGCTGCGCGCTCGCTCGCTCACTGAGGCCGCCCGGGCGTCGGGCGACCTTTGGTCGCCCGG
CCTCAGTGAGCGAGCGAGCGCGCAGAGAGGGAGTGGCCAACTCCATCACTAGGGGTTCCTGCGGCCGCAC
GCGTTCTAGACTATACAGTTGAAGTCGGAAGTTTACATACACTTAAGTTGGAGTCATTAAAACTCGTTTT
TCAACTACTCCACAAATTTCTTGTTAACAAACAATAGTTTTGGCAAGTCAGTTAGGACATCTACTTTGTG
CATGACACAAGTCATTTTTCCAACAATTGTTTACAGACAGATTATTTCACTTATAATTCACTGTATCACA
ATTCCAGTGGGTCAGAAGTTTACATACACTAAGTTGACTGTGCCTTTAAACAGCTTGGAAAATTCCAGAA
AATGATGTCATGGCTTTAGAGAGGATCCGAGGGCCTATTTCCCATGATTCCTTCATATTTGCATATACGA
TACAAGGCTGTTAGAGAGATAATTAGAATTAATTTGACTGTAAACACAAAGATATTAGTACAAAATACGT
GACGTAGAAAGTAATAATTTCTTGGGTAGTTTGCAGTTTTAAAATTATGTTTTAAAATGGACTATCATAT
GCTTACCGTAACTTGAAAGTATTTCGATTTCTTGGCTTTATATATCTTGTGGAAAGGACGAAACACCGGG
TCTTCGAGAAGACCTGTTTTAGAGCTAGAAATAGCAAGTTAAAATAAGGCTAGTCCGTTATCAACTTGAA
AAAGTGGCACCGAGTCGGTGCTTTTTTGGCTAGCTGGCCGCGTTTAAACGTCGACTAGGTCTTGAAAGGA
GTGGGAATTGGCTCCGGTGCCCGTCAGTGGGCAGAGCGCACATCGCCCACAGTCCCCGAGAAGTTGGGGG
GAGGGGTCGGCAATTGATCCGGTGCCTAGAGAAGGTGGCGCGGGGTAAACTGGGAAAGTGATGTCGTGTA
CTGGCTCCGCCTTTTTCCCGAGGGTGGGGGAGAACCGTATATAAGTGCAGTAGTCGCCGTGAACGTTCTT
TTTCGCAACGGGTTTGCCGCCAGAACACAGGCTCGAGATGGGAAAATCAAAAGAAATCAGCCAAGACCTC
AGAAAAAGAATTGTAGACCTCCACAAGTCTGGTTCATCCTTGGGAGCAATTTCCAAACGCCTGGCGGTAC
CACGTTCATCTGTACAAACAATAGTACGCAAGTATAAACACCATGGGACCACGCAGCCGTCATACCGCTC
AGGAAGGAGACGCGTTCTGTCTCCTAGAGATGAACGTACTTTGGTGCGAAAAGTGCAAATCAATCCCAGA
ACAACAGCAAAGGACCTTGTGAAGATGCTGGAGGAAACAGGTACAAAAGTATCTATATCCACAGTAAAAC
GAGTCCTATATCGACATAACCTGAAAGGCCACTCAGCAAGGAAGAAGCCACTGCTCCAAAACCGACATAA
GAAAGCCAGACTACGGTTTGCAACTGCACATGGGGACAAAGATCGTACTTTTTGGAGAAATGTCCTCTGG
TCTGATGAAACAAAAATAGAACTGTTTGGCCATAATGACCATCGTTATGTTTGGAGGAAGAAGGGGGAGG
CTTGCAAGCCGAAGAACACCATCCCAACCGTGAAGCACGGGGGTGGCAGCATCATGTTGTGGGGGTGCTT
TGCTGCAGGAGGGACTGGTGCACTTCACAAAATAGATGGCATCATGGACGCGGTGCAGTATGTGGATATA
TTGAAGCAACATCTCAAGACATCAGTCAGGAAGTTAAAGCTTGGTCGCAAATGGGTTTTCCAACACGACA
ATGACCCCAAGCATACTTCCAAAGTTGTGGCAAAATGGCTTAAGGACAACAAAGTCAAGGTATTGGAGTG
GCCATCACAAAGCCCTGACCTCAATCCTATAGAAAATTTGTGGGCAGAACTGAAAAAGCGTGTGCGAGCA
AGGAGGCCTACAAACCTGACTCAGTTACACCAGCTCTGTCAGGAGGAATGGGCCAAAATTCACCCAAATT
ATTGTGGGAAGCTTGTGGAAGGCTACCCGAAACGTTTGACCCAAGTTAAACAATTTAAAGGCAATGCTAC
CAAATACTAGGGGCCCTAACCGCGGGAATAAAAGATCTTTATTTTCATTAGATCTGTGTGTTGGTTTTTT
GTGTGAATTCTTGAGTGTATGTAAACTTCTGACCCACTGGGAATGTGATGAAAGAAATAAAAGCTGAAAT
GAATCATTCTCTCTACTATTATTCTGATATTTCACATTCTTAAAATAAAGTGGTGATCCTAACTGACCTA
AGACAGGGAATTTTTACTAGGATTAAATGTCAGGAATTGTGAAAAAGTGAGTTTAAATGTATTTGGCTAA
GGTGTATGTAAACTTCCGACTTCAACTGTATAGGCATGCGGTAACCACGTGCGGACCGAGCGGCCGCAGG
AACCCCTAGTGATGGAGTTGGCCACTCCCTCTCTGCGCGCTCGCTCGCTCACTGAGGCCGGGCGACCAAA
GGTCGCCCGACGCCCGGGCTTTGCCCGGGCGGCCTCAGTGAGCGAGCGAGCGCGCAGCTGCCTGCAGGGG
CGCCTGATGCGGTATTTTCTCCTTACGCATCTGTGCGGTATTTCACACCGCATA
[95 nt withheld, positions 2645-2739]
T
[46 nt withheld, positions 2741-2786]
C
[141 nt withheld, positions 2788-2928]
CCTTTGACGTTGGAGTCCACGTTCTTT
[37 nt withheld, positions 2956-2992]
ACTCTATCTCGGGCTATTCTTTTGATTTATAAGGGATTTTGCCGATTTCGGTCTATTGGTTAAAAAATGA
GCTGATTTAACAAAAATTTAACGCGAATTTTAACAAAATATTAACGTTTACAATTTTATGGTGCACTCTC
AGTACAATCTGCTCTGATGCCGCATAGTTAAGCCAGCCCCGACACCCGCCAACACCCGCTGACGCGCCCT
GACGGGCTTGTCTGCTCCCGGCATCCGCTTACAGACAAGCTGTGACCGTCTCCGGGAGCTGCATGTGTCA
GAGGTTTTCACCGTCATCACCGAAACGCGCGAGACGAAAGGGCCTCGTGATACGCCTATTTTTATAGGTT
AATGTCATGATAATAATGGTTTCTTAGACGTCAGGTGGCACTTTTCGGGGAAATGTGCGCGGAACCCCTA
TTTGTTTATTTTTCTAAATACATTCAAATATGTATCCGCTCATGAGACAATAACCCTGATAAATGCTTCA
ATAATATTGAAAAAGGAAGAGTATGAGTATTCAACATTTCCGTGTCGCCCTTATTCCCTTTTTTGCGGCA
TTTTGCCTTCCTGTTTTTGCTCACCCAGAAACGCTGGTGAAAGTAAAAGATGCTGAAGATCAGTTGGGTG
CACGAGTGGGTTACATCGAACTGGATCTCAACAGCGGTAAGATCCTTGAGAGTTTTCGCCCCGAAGAACG
TTTTCCAATGATGAGCACTTTTAAAGTTCTGCTATGTGGCGCGGTATTATCCCGTATTGACGCCGGGCAA
GAGCAACTCGGTCGCCGCATACACTATTCTCAGAATGACTTGGTTGAGTACTCACCAGTCACAGAAAAGC
ATCTTACGGATGGCATGACAGTAAGAGAATTATGCAGTGCTGCCATAACCATGAGTGATAACACTGCGGC
CAACTTACTTCTGACAACGATCGGAGGACCGAAGGAGCTAACCGCTTTTTTGCACAACATGGGGGATCAT
GTAACTCGCCTTGATCGTTGGGAACCGGAGCTGAATGAAGCCATACCAAACGACGAGCGTGACACCACGA
TGCCTGTAGCAATGGCAACAACGTTGCGCAAACTATTAACTGGCGAACTACTTACTCTAGCTTCCCGGCA
ACAATTAATAGACTGGATGGAGGCGGATAAAGTTGCAGGACCACTTCTGCGCTCGGCCCTTCCGGCTGGC
TGGTTTATTGCTGATAAATCTGGAGCCGGTGAGCGTGGGTCTCGCGGTATCATTGCAGCACTGGGGCCAG
ATGGTAAGCCCTCCCGTATCGTAGTTATCTACACGACGGGGAGTCAGGCAACTATGGATGAACGAAATAG
ACAGATCGCTGAGATAGGTGCCTCACTGATTAAGCATTGGTAACTGTCAGACCAAGTTTACTCATATATA
CTTTAGATTGATTTAAAACTTCATTTTTAATTTAAAAGGATCTAGGTGAAGATCCTTTTTGATAATCTCA
TGACCAAAATCCCTTAACGTGAGTTTTCGTTCCACTGAGCGTCAGACCCCGTAGAAAAGATCAAAGGATC
TTCTTGAGATCCTTTTTTTCTGCGCGTAATCTGCTGCTTGCAAACAAAAAAACCACCGCTACCAGCGGTG
GTTTGTTTGCCGGATCAAGAGCTACCAACTCTTTTTCCGAAGGTAACTGGCTTCAGCAGAGCGCAGATAC
CAAATACTGTTCTTCTAGTGTAGCCGTAGTTAGGCCACCACTTCAAGAACTCTGTAGCACCGCCTACATA
CCTCGCTCTGCTAATCCTGTTACCAGTGGCTGCTGCCAGTGGCGATAAGTCGTGTCTTACCGGGTTGGAC
TCAAGACGATAGTTACCGGATAAGGCGCAGCGGTCGGGCTGAACGGGGGGTTCGTGCACACAGCCCAGCT
TGGAGCGAACGACCTACACCGAACTGAGATACCTACAGCGTGAGCTATGAGAAAGCGCCACGCTTCCCGA
AGGGAGAAAGGCGGACAGGTATCCGGTAAGCGGCAGGGTCGGAACAGGAGAGCGCACGAGGGAGCTTCCA
GGGGGAAACGCCTGGTATCTTTATAGTCCTGTCGGGTTTCGCCACCTCTGACTTGAGCGTCGATTTTTGT
GATGCTCGTCAGGGGGGCGGAGCCTATGGAAAAACGCCAGCAACGCGGCCTTTTTACGGTTCCTGGCCTT
TTGCTGGCCTTTTGCTCACATGT
